Addgene plasmid #167635: pKP2185
Purpose: Express FepA D12C, I14P . Please note that mutation numbers are not based on start codon of insert.
Depositing lab: Kathleen Postle. Depositing organization: Pennsylvania State University.
Backbone
  Vector backbone: pBAD24
  Vector type: Bacterial Expression
Growth in bacteria
  Bacterial resistance: Ampicillin, 100 μg/mL
  Growth temperature: 37°C
  Growth strain: DH5alpha
  Copy number: High Copy
Gene/Insert
  Gene/Insert name: fepA D12C, I14P
  Species: Escherichia coli
  Mutation: fepA with D12C, I14P mutations (Mutations are D34C and I36P based on start codon)
  Cloning method: Restriction Enzyme; 5′ cloning site Unknown (unknown if destroyed)
Terms and licenses: Academic/Nonprofit Terms; Industry Terms: Not Available to Industry
Depositor comments: The parent is pKP515 in this collection (PMID: 12218040)
How to cite: pKP2185 was a gift from Kathleen Postle (Addgene plasmid # 167635 ; http://n2t.net/addgene:167635 ; RRID:Addgene_167635)
