[The description below was written by a language model from this plasmid's Addgene catalogue record and pLannotate feature annotations shown in this document.]
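Description:
pKP2185 is a bacterial expression plasmid built on the pBAD24 backbone that carries a double point mutant of the Escherichia coli fepA gene. It is about 6.8 kb, replicates from a high-copy ColE1/pMB1-type origin, and is selected with ampicillin through the β-lactamase (AmpR) gene and its own promoter. An M13 phage origin is also present, which in principle allows single-stranded DNA production. Short remnants of the pBR322 lineage (fragments of bom, rop, the tet promoter and the tetracycline resistance gene) are annotated but are incomplete and not expected to be functional.

The fepA coding sequence sits directly downstream of the araBAD promoter, with the divergently transcribed araC regulator gene alongside it. Expression is therefore induced and titrated with L-arabinose and kept low in its absence. Transcription ends at the rrnB T1 and T2 terminators that follow a residual multiple cloning site fragment and a 5S rRNA segment. FepA is the outer membrane receptor that binds ferric enterobactin in the first step of siderophore-mediated iron uptake, and it also serves as the receptor for colicins B and D.

The insert carries the substitutions D12C and I14P. This numbering is not counted from the start codon, from which the same changes are D34C and I36P. No epitope tags or reporters are annotated. The stated purpose is simply to express this FepA variant, and the record does not describe the experimental rationale for the two substitutions. The plasmid derives from a parent construct, pKP515, in the same collection. The 5′ cloning site is recorded as unknown.
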