Features (pLannotate 1.2.2; 15 found; start..end, strand, type, name):
    129..147     +  promoter       tet promoter (fragment): E. coli promoter for tetracycline efflux protein gene
    237..1115    -  CDS            araC: L-arabinose regulatory protein; araC
   1142..1426    +  promoter       araBAD promoter: araBAD; promoter of the L-arabinose operon of E. coli; the araC regulatory gene is transcribed in the opposite direction (Guzman et al., 1995)
   1461..3698    +  CDS            fepA: FEPA_ECOLI - Also known as fep, feuB. Experimental evidence at protein level: Swiss-Prot protein existence level 1. This protein is involved in the initial step of iron uptake by binding ferrienterobactin (Fe-ENT), an iron chelatin siderophore that allows E.coli to extract iron from the environment. FepA also acts as a receptor for colicins B and D. From Escherichia coli (strain K12).
   3706..3750    +  misc_feature   MCS (fragment): pUC18/19 multiple cloning site
   3834..3949    +  ncRNA          5S rRNA: Accession: RF00001 - 5S ribosomal RNA
   3953..4039    +  terminator     rrnB T1 terminator: Escherichia coli rrnB; transcription terminator T1 from the E. coli rrnB gene
   4131..4158    +  terminator     rrnB T2 terminator: transcription terminator T2 from the E. coli rrnB gene
   4177..4268    +  promoter       AmpR promoter: bla
   4269..5129    +  CDS            AmpR: β-lactamase; bla; confers resistance to ampicillin, carbenicillin, and related antibiotics
   5171..5551    +  rep_origin     M13 ori (sequence partly withheld): M13 bacteriophage origin of replication; arrow indicates direction of (+) strand synthesis
   5737..6325    +  rep_origin     ori: high-copy-number ColE1/pMB1/pBR322/pUC origin of replication
   6511..6562    -  misc_feature   bom (fragment): basis of mobility region from pBR322
   6678..6717    -  CDS            rop (fragment): Rop protein, which maintains plasmids at low copy number; rop
   6718..119     -  CDS            TcR (fragment) (across the origin): tetracycline efflux protein; tet; confers resistance to tetracycline
>Addgene plasmid #167635 | pKP2185 | addgene full sequence | sequence record 339489 | Addgene NGS Result
TCATGAGCCCGAAGTGGCGAGCCCGATCTTCCCCATCGGTGATGTCGGCGATATAGGCGCCAGCAACCGC
ACCTGTGGCGCCGGTGATGCCGGCCACGATGCGTCCGGCGTAGAGGATCTGCTCATGTTTGACAGCTTAT
CATCGATGCATAATGTGCCTGTCAAATGGACGAAGCAGGGATTCTGCAAACCCTATGCTACTCCGTCAAG
CCGTCAATTGTCTGATTCGTTACCAATTATGACAACTTGACGGCTACATCATTCACTTTTTCTTCACAAC
CGGCACGGAACTCGCTCGGGCTGGCCCCGGTGCATTTTTTAAATACCCGCGAGAAATAGAGTTGATCGTC
AAAACCAACATTGCGACCGACGGTGGCGATAGGCATCCGGGTGGTGCTCAAAAGCAGCTTCGCCTGGCTG
ATACGTTGGTCCTCGCGCCAGCTTAAGACGCTAATCCCTAACTGCTGGCGGAAAAGATGTGACAGACGCG
ACGGCGACAAGCAAACATGCTGTGCGACGCTGGCGATATCAAAATTGCTGTCTGCCAGGTGATCGCTGAT
GTACTGACAAGCCTCGCGTACCCGATTATCCATCGGTGGATGGAGCGACTCGTTAATCGCTTCCATGCGC
CGCAGTAACAATTGCTCAAGCAGATTTATCGCCAGCAGCTCCGAATAGCGCCCTTCCCCTTGCCCGGCGT
TAATGATTTGCCCAAACAGGTCGCTGAAATGCGGCTGGTGCGCTTCATCCGGGCGAAAGAACCCCGTATT
GGCAAATATTGACGGCCAGTTAAGCCATTCATGCCAGTAGGCGCGCGGACGAAAGTAAACCCACTGGTGA
TACCATTCGCGAGCCTCCGGATGACGACCGTAGTGATGAATCTCTCCTGGCGGGAACAGCAAAATATCAC
CCGGTCGGCAAACAAATTCTCGTCCCTGATTTTTCACCACCCCCTGACCGCGAATGGTGAGATTGAGAAT
ATAACCTTTCATTCCCAGCGGTCGGTCGATAAAAAAATCGAGATAACCGTTGGCCTCAATCGGCGTTAAA
CCCGCCACCAGATGGGCATTAAACGAGTATCCCGGCAGCAGGGGATCATTTTGCGCTTCAGCCATACTTT
TCATACTCCCGCCATTCAGAGAAGAAACCAATTGTCCATATTGCATCAGACATTGCCGTCACTGCGTCTT
TTACTGGCTCTTCTCGCTAACCAAACCGGTAACCCCGCTTATTAAAAGCATTCTGTAACAAAGCGGGACC
AAAGCCATGACAAAAACGCGTAACAAAAGTGTCTATAATCACGGCAGAAAAGTCCACATTGATTATTTGC
ACGGCGTCACACTTTGCTATGCCATAGCATTTTTATCCATAAGATTAGCGGATCCTACCTGACGCTTTTT
ATCGCAACTCTCTACTGTTTCTCCATACCCGTTTTTTTGGGCTAGCAGGAGGAATTCACCATGAACAAGA
AGATTCATTCCCTGGCCTTGTTGGTCAATCTGGGGATTTATGGGGTAGCGCAGGCACAAGAGCCGACCGA
TACTCCTGTTTCACATGACTGTACTCCCGTCGTTACCGCCGCCGAGCAGAACTTACAGGCGCCTGGCGTT
TCGACCATCACCGCAGATGAAATCCGCAAAAACCCGGTTGCCCGCGATGTGTCGAAGATCATCCGTACCA
TGCCAGGCGTTAACCTGACCGGTAACTCCACCAGTGGTCAGCGTGGGAATAACCGACAGATTGATATTCG
CGGTATGGGTCCGGAAAACACGCTGATTTTGATTGACGGCAAGCCGGTAAGCAGCCGTAACTCGGTGCGT
CAGGGCTGGCGTGGCGAGCGCGATACCCGTGGTGATACTTCCTGGGTGCCACCTGAAATGATTGAACGTA
TTGAAGTTCTGCGTGGTCCGGCAGCTGCGCGTTATGGCAACGGCGCGGCGGGCGGCGTGGTTAACATCAT
TACCAAAAAAGGCAGCGGCGAGTGGCACGGCTCCTGGGACGCATATTTCAATGCGCCAGAACATAAAGAG
GAAGGTGCCACCAAACGCACTAACTTTAGCCTGACCGGTCCGCTGGGCGACGAATTCAGCTTCCGTTTGT
ATGGCAACCTCGACAAAACCCAGGCTGACGCGTGGGATATCAACCAGGGCCATCAGTCCGCGCGTGCCGG
AACGTATGCCACGACGTTACCAGCCGGGCGCGAAGGGGTAATCAACAAAGATATTAATGGCGTGGTGCGC
TGGGATTTCGCGCCATTGCAATCGCTGGAACTGGAAGCAGGTTACAGCCGCCAGGGTAACCTGTATGCGG
GCGACACCCAGAATACCAACTCCGATTCCTATACCCGCTCGAAATATGGCGATGAAACCAACCGTCTGTA
TCGCCAGAACTACGCGCTGACCTGGAACGGTGGCTGGGATAACGGCGTGACCACCAGCAACTGGGTGCAG
TACGAACACACCCGTAACTCGCGTATTCCGGAAGGTCTGGCGGGCGGTACCGAAGGGAAATTTAACGAAA
AAGCGACACAGGATTTCGTCGATATCGATCTTGATGACGTGATGCTGCACAGCGAAGTTAACCTGCCGAT
TGATTTCCTCGTTAACCAGACGCTGACGCTGGGTACGGAGTGGAATCAGCAACGGATGAAGGACTTAAGT
TCCAACACCCAGGCACTGACCGGAACGAATACCGGTGGCGCTATTGATGGCGTGAGTACCACCGACCGTA
GCCCGTATTCAAAAGCAGAAATTTTCTCGCTGTTTGCCGAAAACAACATGGAGCTGACTGACAGCACCAT
CGTAACGCCGGGGCTGCGTTTCGATCATCACAGTATTGTCGGCAATAACTGGAGCCCGGCGCTGAACATA
TCGCAAGGTTTAGGCGATGACTTCACGCTGAAAATGGGCATCGCCCGTGCTTATAAAGCGCCGAGCCTGT
ACCAGACTAACCCGAACTACATTCTCTACAGTAAAGGTCAGGGTTGCTATGCCAGCGCGGGCGGCTGCTA
TCTGCAAGGTAACGATGACCTGAAAGCAGAAACCAGCATCAACAAAGAGATTGGTCTGGAGTTCAAACGC
GACGGGTGGCTGGCGGGCGTCACCTGGTTCCGTAACGATTATCGCAATAAGATTGAAGCGGGCTATGTGG
CTGTAGGGCAAAACGCAGTCGGCACCGATCTCTATCAGTGGGATAACGTGCCGAAAGCGGTGGTTGAAGG
TCTGGAAGGATCGTTAAACGTACCGGTTAGCGAAACGGTGATGTGGACCAATAACATCACTTATATGCTG
AAGAGTGAAAACAAAACCACGGGCGACCGTTTGTCGATCATCCCGGAGTATACGTTGAACTCAACGCTGA
GCTGGCAGGCACGGGAAGATTTGTCGATGCAAACGACCTTCACCTGGTACGGCAAGCAGCAGCCGAAGAA
GTACAACTATAAAGGTCAGCCAGCGGTTGGACCGGAAACCAAAGAAATTAGTCCTTACAGCATTGTTGGC
CTGAGCGCGACCTGGGATGTGACGAAGAATGTCAGTCTGACCGGCGGCGTGGACAATCTGTTCGACAAAC
GTTTGTGGCGTGCGGGTAATGCCCAGACCACGGGCGATTTGGCAGGGGCCAACTATATCGCCGGTGCCGG
GGCGTATACCTATAACGAGCCGGGACGTACGTGGTATATGAGCGTAAACACCCACTTCTGATCATGGTAC
CCGGGGATCCTCTAGAGTCGACCTGCAGGCATGCAAGCTTGGCTGTTTTGGCGGATGAGAGAAGATTTTC
AGCCTGATACAGATTAAATCAGAACGCAGAAGCGGTCTGATAAAACAGAATTTGCCTGGCGGCAGTAGCG
CGGTGGTCCCACCTGACCCCATGCCGAACTCAGAAGTGAAACGCCGTAGCGCCGATGGTAGTGTGGGGTC
TCCCCATGCGAGAGTAGGGAACTGCCAGGCATCAAATAAAACGAAAGGCTCAGTCGAAAGACTGGGCCTT
TCGTTTTATCTGTTGTTTGTCGGTGAACGCTCTCCTGAGTAGGACAAATCCGCCGGGAGCGGATTTGAAC
GTTGCGAAGCAACGGCCCGGAGGGTGGCGGGCAGGACGCCCGCCATAAACTGCCAGGCATCAAATTAAGC
AGAAGGCCATCCTGACGGATGGCCTTTTTGCGTTTCTACAAACTCTTTTGTTTATTTTTCTAAATACATT
CAAATATGTATCCGCTCATGAGACAATAACCCTGATAAATGCTTCAATAATATTGAAAAAGGAAGAGTAT
GAGTATTCAACATTTCCGTGTCGCCCTTATTCCCTTTTTTGCGGCATTTTGCCTTCCTGTTTTTGCTCAC
CCAGAAACGCTGGTGAAAGTAAAAGATGCTGAAGATCAGTTGGGTGCACGAGTGGGTTACATCGAACTGG
ATCTCAACAGCGGTAAGATCCTTGAGAGTTTTCGCCCCGAAGAACGTTTTCCAATGATGAGCACTTTTAA
AGTTCTGCTATGTGGCGCGGTATTATCCCGTGTTGACGCCGGGCAAGAGCAACTCGGTCGCCGCATACAC
TATTCTCAGAATGACTTGGTTGAGTACTCACCAGTCACAGAAAAGCATCTTACGGATGGCATGACAGTAA
GAGAATTATGCAGTGCTGCCATAACCATGAGTGATAACACTGCGGCCAACTTACTTCTGACAACGATCGG
AGGACCGAAGGAGCTAACCGCTTTTTTGCACAACATGGGGGATCATGTAACTCGCCTTGATCGTTGGGAA
CCGGAGCTGAATGAAGCCATACCAAACGACGAGCGTGACACCACGATGCCTGTAGCAATGGCAACAACGT
TGCGCAAACTATTAACTGGCGAACTACTTACTCTAGCTTCCCGGCAACAATTAATAGACTGGATGGAGGC
GGATAAAGTTGCAGGACCACTTCTGCGCTCGGCCCTTCCGGCTGGCTGGTTTATTGCTGATAAATCTGGA
GCCGGTGAGCGTGGGTCTCGCGGTATCATTGCAGCACTGGGGCCAGATGGTAAGCCCTCCCGTATCGTAG
TTATCTACACGACGGGGAGTCAGGCAACTATGGATGAACGAAATAGACAGATCGCTGAGATAGGTGCCTC
ACTGATTAAGCATTGGTAACTGTCAGACCAAGTTTACTCATATATACTTTAGATTGATT
[125 nt withheld, positions 5170-5294]
C
[141 nt withheld, positions 5296-5436]
CCTTTGACGTTGGAGTCCACGTTCTTT
[37 nt withheld, positions 5464-5500]
ACCCTATCTCGGGCTATTCTTTTGATTTATAAGGGATTTTGCCGATTTCGGCCTATTGGTTAAAAAATGA
GCTGATTTAACAAAAATTTAACGCGAATTTTAACAAAATATTAACGTTTACAATTTAAAAGGATCTAGGT
GAAGATCCTTTTTGATAATCTCATGACCAAAATCCCTTAACGTGAGTTTTCGTTCCACTGAGCGTCAGAC
CCCGTAGAAAAGATCAAAGGATCTTCTTGAGATCCTTTTTTTCTGCGCGTAATCTGCTGCTTGCAAACAA
AAAAACCACCGCTACCAGCGGTGGTTTGTTTGCCGGATCAAGAGCTACCAACTCTTTTTCCGAAGGTAAC
TGGCTTCAGCAGAGCGCAGATACCAAATACTGTCCTTCTAGTGTAGCCGTAGTTAGGCCACCACTTCAAG
AACTCTGTAGCACCGCCTACATACCTCGCTCTGCTAATCCTGTTACCAGTGGCTGCTGCCAGTGGCGATA
AGTCGTGTCTTACCGGGTTGGACTCAAGACGATAGTTACCGGATAAGGCGCAGCGGTCGGGCTGAACGGG
GGGTTCGTGCACACAGCCCAGCTTGGAGCGAACGACCTACACCGAACTGAGATACCTACAGCGTGAGCTA
TGAGAAAGCGCCACGCTTCCCGAAGGGAGAAAGGCGGACAGGTATCCGGTAAGCGGCAGGGTCGGAACAG
GAGAGCGCACGAGGGAGCTTCCAGGGGGAAACGCCTGGTATCTTTATAGTCCTGTCGGGTTTCGCCACCT
CTGACTTGAGCGTCGATTTTTGTGATGCTCGTCAGGGGGGCGGAGCCTATGGAAAAACGCCAGCAACGCG
GCCTTTTTACGGTTCCTGGCCTTTTGCTGGCCTTTTGCTCACATGTTCTTTCCTGCGTTATCCCCTGATT
CTGTGGATAACCGTATTACCGCCTTTGAGTGAGCTGATACCGCTCGCCGCAGCCGAACGACCGAGCGCAG
CGAGTCAGTGAGCGAGGAAGCGGAAGAGCGCCTGATGCGGTATTTTCTCCTTACGCATCTGTGCGGTATT
TCACACCGCATAGGGTCATGGCTGCGCCCCGACACCCGCCAACACCCGCTGACGCGCCCTGACGGGCTTG
TCTGCTCCCGGCATCCGCTTACAGACAAGCTGTGACCGTCTCCGGGAGCTGCATGTGTCAGAGGTTTTCA
CCGTCATCACCGAAACGCGCGAGGCAGAAGGAGATGGCGCCCAACAGTCCCCCGGCCACGGGGCCTGCCA
CCATACCCACGCCGAAACAAGCGC
